>Addgene plasmid #60133 | pNB689 | depositor full sequence | sequence record 96189 | pNB689 sequence 7019 bps
GACGAAAGGGCCTCGTGATACGCCTATTTTTATAGGTTAATGTCATGATAATAATGGTTTCTTAGACGTC
AGGTGGCACTTTTCGGGGAAATGTGCGCGGAACCCCTATTTGTTTATTTTTCTAAATACATTCAAATATG
TATCCGCTCATGAGACAATAACCCTGATAAATGCTTCAATAATATTGAAAAAGGAAGAGTATGAGTATTC
AACATTTCCGTGTCGCCCTTATTCCCTTTTTTGCGGCATTTTGCCTTCCTGTTTTTGCTCACCCAGAAAC
GCTGGTGAAAGTAAAAGATGCTGAAGATCAGTTGGGTGCACGAGTGGGTTACATCGAACTGGATCTCAAC
AGCGGTAAGATCCTTGAGAGTTTTCGCCCCGAAGAACGTTTTCCAATGATGAGCACTTTTAAAGTTCTGC
TATGTGGCGCGGTATTATCCCGTATTGACGCCGGGCAAGAGCAACTCGGTCGCCGCATACACTATTCTCA
GAATGACTTGGTTGAGTACTCACCAGTCACAGAAAAGCATCTTACGGATGGCATGACAGTAAGAGAATTA
TGCAGTGCTGCCATAACCATGAGTGATAACACTGCGGCCAACTTACTTCTGACAACGATCGGAGGACCGA
AGGAGCTAACCGCTTTTTTGCACAACATGGGGGATCATGTAACTCGCCTTGATCGTTGGGAACCGGAGCT
GAATGAAGCCATACCAAACGACGAGCGTGACACCACGATGCCTGTAGCAATGGCAACAACGTTGCGCAAA
CTATTAACTGGCGAACTACTTACTCTAGCTTCCCGGCAACAATTAATAGACTGGATGGAGGCGGATAAAG
TTGCAGGACCACTTCTGCGCTCGGCCCTTCCGGCTGGCTGGTTTATTGCTGATAAATCTGGAGCCGGTGA
GCGTGGGTCTCGCGGTATCATTGCAGCACTGGGGCCAGATGGTAAGCCCTCCCGTATCGTAGTTATCTAC
ACGACGGGGAGTCAGGCAACTATGGATGAACGAAATAGACAGATCGCTGAGATAGGTGCCTCACTGATTA
AGCATTGGTAACTGTCAGACCAAGTTTACTCATATATACTTTAGATTGATTTAAAACTTCATTTTTAATT
TAAAAGGATCTAGGTGAAGATCCTTTTTGATAATCTCATGACCAAAATCCCTTAACGTGAGTTTTCGTTC
CACTGAGCGTCAGACCCCGTAGAAAAGATCAAAGGATCTTCTTGAGATCCTTTTTTTCTGCGCGTAATCT
GCTGCTTGCAAACAAAAAAACCACCGCTACCAGCGGTGGTTTGTTTGCCGGATCAAGAGCTACCAACTCT
TTTTCCGAAGGTAACTGGCTTCAGCAGAGCGCAGATACCAAATACTGTCCTTCTAGTGTAGCCGTAGTTA
GGCCACCACTTCAAGAACTCTGTAGCACCGCCTACATACCTCGCTCTGCTAATCCTGTTACCAGTGGCTG
CTGCCAGTGGCGATAAGTCGTGTCTTACCGGGTTGGACTCAAGACGATAGTTACCGGATAAGGCGCAGCG
GTCGGGCTGAACGGGGGGTTCGTGCACACAGCCCAGCTTGGAGCGAACGACCTACACCGAACTGAGATAC
CTACAGCGTGAGCTATGAGAAAGCGCCACGCTTCCCGAAGGGAGAAAGGCGGACAGGTATCCGGTAAGCG
GCAGGGTCGGAACAGGAGAGCGCACGAGGGAGCTTCCAGGGGGAAACGCCTGGTATCTTTATAGTCCTGT
CGGGTTTCGCCACCTCTGACTTGAGCGTCGATTTTTGTGATGCTCGTCAGGGGGGCGGAGCCTATGGAAA
AACGCCAGCAACGCGGCCTTTTTACGGTTCCTGGCCTTTTGCTGGCCTTTTGCTCACATGTTCTTTCCTG
CGTTATCCCCTGATTCTGTGGATAACCGTATTACCGCCTTTGAGTGAGCTGATACCGCTCGCCGCAGCCG
AACGACCGAGCGCAGCGAGTCAGTGAGCGAGGAAGCGGAAGAGCGCCCAATACGCAAACCGCCTCTCCCC
GCGCGTTGGCCGATTCATTAATGCAGCTGGCACGACAGGTTTCCCGACTGGAAAGCGGGCAGTGAGCGCA
ACGCAATTAATGTGAGTTACCTCACTCATTAGGCACCCCAGGCTTTACACTTTATGCTTCCGGCTCCTAT
GTTGTGTGGAATTGTGAGCGGATAACAATTTCACACAGGAAACAGCTATGACCATGATTACGCCAAGCGC
GCAATTAACCCTCACTAAAGGGAACAAAAGCTGGAGCTCCGGATGCAAGGGTTCGAATCCCTTAGCTCTC
ATTATTTTTTGCTTTTTCTCTTGAGGTCACATGATCGCAAAATGGCAAATGGCACGTGAAGCTGTCGATA
TTGGGGAACTGTGGTGGTTGGCAAATGACTAATTAAGTTAGTCAAGGCGCCATCCTCATGAAAACTGTGT
AACATAATAACCGAAGTGTCGAAAAGGTGGCACCTTGTCCAATTGAACACGCTCGATGAAAAAAATAAGA
TATATATAAGGTTAAGTAAAGCGTCTGTTAGAAAGGAAGTTTTTCCTTTTTCTTGCTCTCTTGTCTTTTC
ATCTACTATTTCCTTCGTGTAATACAGGGTCGTCAGATACATAGATACAATTCTATTACCCCCATCCATA
CTCTAGAACTAGTGGATCCCCCGGGTTAATTAACCATGGCTCCACCAAAAAAAAAAAGAAAAGTTGCCAT
GGGTGGGGGCAGCATGATGAAGAGAGAAAAAAATGTTGTTTACGGCCCCGAACCCAAACACCCTTTGGGA
AACTTTACTGCTGGAGAAATGCTCTACAATGCCCTTCATAAGCATTCCCACATACCGCAAGCAATATTAG
ATGTGATGGGTAATGAATCGCTGTCATATCAAGAATTTTTCGACACTACTGTCAAGCTAGGACAAAGTCT
TCAAAATTGTGGATACAAGATGAATGATGTAGTGTCGATCTGTGCTGAGAACAATAAAAGATTTTTCATC
CCCATTATTTCAGCTTGGTATATTGGTATGGTTGTAGCACCTGTTAATGAAGACTACATCCCAGATGAAC
TTTGTAAAGTCACGGGTATATCAAAACCAATACTGGTCTTCACTACAAGAAAAATCTTACCTAAGGTATT
AGAGGTAAAGGACAGAACTAATTACATAAAGAGAATTATAATACTAGATTCTGAAGAAAATCTGCTTGGT
TGCGAAAGTCTTCATAATTTTATGTCCCGTTATTCGGATAATAATCTTCAGACCTTTAAGCCTCTACATT
ACGATCCTGTTGATCAAGTGGCAGCTATTTTATGTTCGTCAGGCACAACTGGATTACCCAAAGGTGTTAT
GCAAACGCATAGAAACATTTGTGTTCGACTTACACATGCTTCGGATCCCAGAGTTGGAACACAACTTATT
CCTGGAGTATCAGTTTTGGCGTATCTGCCTTTCTTCCATGCTTTTGGGTTTTCTATAAACTTAGGATACT
TTATGGTGGGCCTTCGTGTTGTTATGCTAAGACGATTTAATCAAGAAGTATTTTTAAAAGCCATTCAAGA
TTATGAAGTTCGAAGTGTAATCAACGTTCCATCAACAATACTGTTCTTGTCGAAAAGTCCTTTAGTTGAC
AAATACGATTTATCGACTTTGGCGGAATTGTGTTGCGGCGCTGCACCATTAGCAAAGGAAGTTGCTGAGA
TAGCAGTGAAACGACTAAACCTGCCAGGAATTCGTTGTGGATATGGTTTGACAGAGTCTACTTCAGCTAA
TATACATACTCTTCACAATGAATTTAAGTCAGGATCACTTGGAAAAGTCACTCCTTATATGGCTGCGAAA
ATAATAGATAGGAACACTGGTGAAGCTTTGGGACCAAATCAAGTTGGAGAACTATGCATCTGGGGTCCTA
TGGTAACAAAAGGTTACGTGAACAATCCACAAGCCACCAAAGAGGCTATTGATGACGACGGTTGGCTTCA
CTCTGGAGACTTTGGATACTATGATGAGGATGAATATTTCTATATAGTGGACCGTTACAAGGAACTTATT
AAATATAAAGGCTATCAGGTAGCACCTGTAGAATTAGAAGAGATTTTATTACAACATCCAGGTATAAGAG
ATGTTGCTGTCGTTGGTATTCCTGATATAGAAGCTGGAGAACTACCAGCTGGGTTCGTGGTTAAACAACC
CGGAGCACAACTTACAGCAAAAGAAGTTTACGATTTTCTTGCCCAACGGGTCTCTCATTCAAAGTATTTG
CGTGGAGGAGTTCGATTCGTTGATTCAATACCCAGGAATGTTACAGGTAAAATTTCAAGAAAAGAACTTC
GAGAGGCGTTGATGGAAAAAGCTGGAGGTGGCAGTATGTACAAAACTAGTGCAGCGAACGACGAAAATTA
CGCCCTTGCAGCGTAATAACTAGTTAATACAAATAAGGCGCGCCACTTCTAAATAAGCGAATTTCTTATG
ATTTATGATTTTTATTATTAAATAAGTTATAAAAAAAATAAGTGTATACAAATTTTAAAGTGACTCTTAG
GTTTTAAAACGAAAATTCTTATTCTTGAGTAACTCTTTCCTGTAGGTCAGGTTGCTTTCTCAGGTATAGT
ATGAGGTCGCTCTTATTGACCACACCTCTACCGGCAGATCCGCTAGGGATAACAGGGTAATATAGATCTG
TTTAGCTTGCCTCGTCCCCGCCGGGTCACCCGGCCAGCGACATGGAGGCCCAGAATACCCTCCTTGACAG
TCTTGACGTGCGCAGCTCAGGGGCATGATGTGACTGTCGCCCGTACATTTAGCCCATACATCCCCATGTA
TAATCATTTGCATCCATACATTTTGATGGCCGCACGGCGCGAAGCAAAAATTACGGCTCCTCGCTGCAGA
CCTGCGAGCAGGGAAACGCTCCCCTCACAGACGCGTGTACGCATGTAACATTATACTGAAAACCTTGCTT
GAGAAGGTTTTGGGACGCTCGAAGGCTTTAATTTGCGGCCGGTACCCAATTCGCCCTATAGTGAGTCGTA
TTACGCGCGCTCACTGGCCGTCGTTTTACAACGTCGTGACTGGGAAAACCCTGGCGTTACCCAACTTAAT
CGCCTTGCAGCACATCCCCCTTTCGCCAGCTGGCGTAATAGCGAAGAGGCCCGCACCGATCGCCCTTCCC
AACAGTTGCGCAGCCTGAATGGCGAATGGCGCG
[124 nt withheld, positions 5214-5337]
C
[91 nt withheld, positions 5339-5429]
A
[49 nt withheld, positions 5431-5479]
CCTTTGACGTTGGAGTCCACGTTCTTT
[37 nt withheld, positions 5507-5543]
ACCCTATCTCGGTCTATTCTTTTGATTTATAAGGGATTTTGCCGATTTCGGCCTATTGGTTAAAAAATGA
GCTGATTTAACAAAAATTTAACGCGAATTTTAACAAAATATTAACGTTTACAATTTCCTGATGCGGTATT
TTCTCCTTACGCATCTGTGCGGTATTTCACACCGCATAGGGTAATAACTGATATAATTAAATTGAAGCTC
TAATTTGTGAGTTTAGTATACATGCATTTACTTATAATACAGTTTTTTAGTTTTGCTGGCCGCATCTTCT
CAAATATGCTTCCCAGCCTGCTTTTCTGTAACGTTCACCCTCTACCTTAGCATCCCTTCCCTTTGCAAAT
AGTCCTCTTCCAACAATAATAATGTCAGATCCTGTAGAGACCACATCATCCACGGTTCTATACTGTTGAC
CCAATGCGTCTCCCTTGTCATCTAAACCCACACCGGGTGTCATAATCAACCAATCGTAACCTTCATCTCT
TCCACCCATGTCTCTTTGAGCAATAAAGCCGATAACAAAATCTTTGTCGCTCTTCGCAATGTCAACAGTA
CCCTTAGTATATTCTCCAGTAGATAGGGAGCCCTTGCATGACAATTCTGCTAACATCAAAAGGCCTCTAG
GTTCCTTTGTTACTTCTTCTGCCGCCTGCTTCAAACCGCTAACAATACCTGGGCCCACCACACCGTGTGC
ATTCGTAATGTCTGCCCATTCTGCTATTCTGTATACACCCGCAGAGTACTGCAATTTGACTGTATTACCA
ATGTCAGCAAATTTTCTGTCTTCGAAGAGTAAAAAATTGTACTTGGCGGATAATGCCTTTAGCGGCTTAA
CTGTGCCCTCCATGGAAAAATCAGTCAAGATATCCACATGTGTTTTTAGTAAACAAATTTTGGGACCTAA
TGCTTCAACTAACTCCAGTAATTCCTTGGTGGTACGAACATCCAATGAAGCACACAAGTTTGTTTGCTTT
TCGTGCATGATATTAAATAGCTTGGCAGCAACAGGACTAGGATGAGTAGCAGCACGTTCCTTATATGTAG
CTTTCGACATGATTTATCTTCGTTTCCTGCAGGTTTTTGTTCTGTGCAGTTGGGTTAAGAATACTGGGCA
ATTTCATGTTTCTTCAACACTACATATGCGTATATATACCAATCTAAGTCTGTGCTCCTTCCTTCGTTCT
TCCTTCTGTTCGGAGATTACCGAATCAAAAAAATTTCAAAGAAACCGAAATCAAAAAAAAGAATAAAAAA
AAAATGATGAATTGAATTGAAAAGCTGTGGTATGGTGCACTCTCAGTACAATCTGCTCTGATGCCGCATA
GTTAAGCCAGCCCCGACACCCGCCAACACCCGCTGACGCGCCCTGACGGGCTTGTCTGCTCCCGGCATCC
GCTTACAGACAAGCTGTGACCGTCTCCGGGAGCTGCATGTGTCAGAGGTTTTCACCGTCATCACCGAAAC
GCGCGA
Features (pLannotate 1.2.2; 21 found; start..end, strand, type, name):
     96..200     +  promoter       AmpR promoter: bla
    201..1061    +  CDS            AmpR: β-lactamase; bla; confers resistance to ampicillin, carbenicillin, and related antibiotics
   1232..1820    +  rep_origin     ori: high-copy-number ColE1/pMB1/pBR322/pUC origin of replication
   2003..2095    +  CDS            lacI (fragment): lac repressor; lacI; The lac repressor binds to the lac operator to inhibit transcription in E. coli. This inhibition can be relieved by adding lactose or isopropyl-β-D-thiogalactopyranoside (IPTG).
   2108..2129    +  protein_bind   CAP binding site: CAP binding activates transcription in the presence of cAMP. E. coli catabolite activator protein
   2144..2174    +  promoter       lac promoter: promoter for the E. coli lac operon
   2182..2198    +  protein_bind   lac operator: The lac repressor binds to the lac operator to inhibit transcription in E. coli. This inhibition can be relieved by adding lactose or isopropyl-β-D-thiogalactopyranoside (IPTG). lac repressor encoded by lacI
   2243..2261    +  promoter       T3 promoter: promoter for bacteriophage T3 RNA polymerase
   2312..2661    +  promoter       MET17 promoter: S. cerevisiae MET17; expression is repressed by methionine; MET15; MET25
   2661..2685    +  misc_feature   MCS (fragment): pBluescript multiple cloning site
   4467..4654    +  terminator     ADH1 terminator: S. cerevisiae ADH1; transcription terminator for the S. cerevisiae alcohol dehydrogenase 1 (ADH1) gene
   4729..4936    +  promoter       TEF promoter (fragment): Ashbya gossypii TEF promoter
   4927..5006    +  terminator     CYC1 terminator (fragment): S. cerevisiae CYC1; transcription terminator for CYC1
   5025..5043    -  promoter       T7 promoter: promoter for bacteriophage T7 RNA polymerase
   5051..5206    +  CDS            lacZα (fragment): LacZα fragment of β-galactosidase; lacZ fragment
   5214..5669    +  rep_origin     f1 ori (sequence partly withheld): f1 bacteriophage origin of replication; arrow indicates direction of (+) strand synthesis
   5670..5721    -  misc_feature   bom (fragment): basis of mobility region from pBR322
   5800..6603    -  CDS            URA3: orotidine-5'-phosphate decarboxylase, required for uracil biosynthesis; S. cerevisiae URA3; yeast auxotrophic marker, counterselectable with 5-fluoroorotic acid (5-FOA)
   6604..6819    -  promoter       URA3 promoter: S. cerevisiae URA3
   6834..6883    -  misc_feature   bom (fragment): basis of mobility region from pBR322
   6985..1       -  CDS            rop (fragment) (across the origin): Rop protein, which maintains plasmids at low copy number; rop
