[The description below was written by a language model from this plasmid's Addgene catalogue record and pLannotate feature annotations shown in this document.]
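Description:
pNB689 is a yeast expression plasmid built on the p406 backbone, about 7.0 kb in total, carrying a synthetic green beetle luciferase (GrLuc) reporter under the S. cerevisiae MET17 promoter. In E. coli it is maintained at high copy through a ColE1/pUC-type origin and selected with ampicillin via the bla gene. An f1 origin and pBluescript-derived remnants (lac promoter and operator, lacZα fragment, T3 and T7 promoters) are also present. For yeast, the only marker is URA3 with its own promoter, which complements uracil auxotrophy and can be counterselected with 5-FOA. The feature table shows no yeast replication origin or centromere (no 2μ or CEN/ARS), consistent with an integrating-type vector, although the record does not state this explicitly.

The roughly 1.76 kb insert sits between retained PacI and AscI sites, downstream of the MET17 promoter and upstream of an ADH1 terminator. The luciferase coding region itself was not annotated by the automated tool, but it corresponds to the unannotated gap between these elements. GrLuc is fused to an N-terminal nuclear localization signal, which concentrates the signal in the nucleus, and to a C-terminal ssrA tag, a degron recognised by the bacterial ClpXP protease. A degron of this kind is meant to shorten reporter lifetime so that light output follows promoter activity more closely. This would require ClpXP in the host, which this plasmid does not encode. The MET17 promoter is repressed by methionine, giving controllable expression. Fragments of a TEF promoter and CYC1 terminator follow the cassette and appear to be backbone remnants. The associated work concerns measuring fast gene expression dynamics in single cells by time-lapse luminescence microscopy.
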