Addgene plasmid #60133: pNB689
Purpose: Green beetle luciferase with nuclear localization signal (NLS) and ClpXP degron tag (ssrA), driven by MET17 promoter.
Depositing lab: Nicolas Buchler. Depositing organization: Duke University. Publication: Measuring fast gene dynamics in single cells with time-lapse luminescence microscopy. Mazo-Vargas A, Park H, Aydin M, Buchler NE. Mol Biol Cell. 2014 Sep 17. pii: mbc.E14-07-1187. 10.1091/mbc.E14-07-1187 PubMed 25232010.
Backbone
  Vector backbone: p406
  Backbone size w/o insert (bp): 5261
  Total vector size (bp): 7019
  Vector type: Yeast Expression
  Selectable markers: URA3
Growth in bacteria
  Bacterial resistance: Ampicillin, 100 μg/mL
  Growth temperature: 37°C
  Growth strain: DH5alpha
  Copy number: High Copy
Gene/Insert
  Gene/Insert name: GrLuc (alt names: Green beetle luciferase; p406-MET17pr-NLS-GrLuc-ssrA)
  Species: Synthetic
  Insert size (bp): 1758
  Promoter: MET17pr
  Tag / fusion protein: Nuclear localization signal (NLS) (N terminal on insert); ClpXP degron (C terminal on insert)
  Cloning method: Restriction Enzyme; 5′ cloning site PacI (not destroyed); 3′ cloning site AscI (not destroyed)
  Sequencing primers: 5′ cactttatgcttccggctcctatgtt; 3′ CTGCCGGTAGAGGTGTGGTCAATAAG
Terms and licenses: Academic/Nonprofit Terms; Industry Terms: Not Available to Industry
How to cite: pNB689 was a gift from Nicolas Buchler (Addgene plasmid # 60133 ; http://n2t.net/addgene:60133 ; RRID:Addgene_60133)
