>Addgene plasmid #60133 | pNB689 | addgene partial sequence | sequence record 98180 | M13pUC-Rev 5'-AGCGGATAACAATTTCACACAGG-3'
TGACCATGATTACGCCAAGCGCGCAATTAACCCTCACTAAAGGGAACAAAAGCTGGAGCTCCGGATGCAA
GGGTTCGAATCCCTTAGCTCTCATTATTTTTTGCTTTTTCTCTTGAGGTCACATGATCGCAAAATGGCAA
ATGGCACGTGAAGCTGTCGATATTGGGGAACTGTGGTGGTTGGCAAATGACTAATTAAGTTAGTCAAGGC
GCCATCCTCATGAAAACTGTGTAACATAATAACCGAAGTGTCGAAAAGGTGGCACCTTGTCCAATTGAAC
ACGCTCGATGAAAAAAATAAGATATATATAAGGTTAAGTAAAGCGTCTGTTAGAAAGGAAGTTTTTCCTT
TTTCTTGCTCTCTTGTCTTTTCATCTACTATTTCCTTCGTGTAATACAGGGTCGTCAGATACATAGATAC
AATTCTATTACCCCCATCCATACTCTAGAACTAGTGGATCCCCCGGGTTAATTAACCATGGCTCCACCAA
AAAAAAAAAGAAAAGTTGCCATGGGTGGGGGCAGCATGATGAAGAGAGAAAAAAATGTTGTTTACGGCCC
CGAACCCAAACACCCTTTGGGAAACTTTACTGCTGGAGAAATGCTCTACAATGCCCTTCATAAGCATTCC
CACATACCGCAAGCAATATTAGATGTGATGGGTAATGAATCGCTGTCATATCAAGAATTTTTCGACACTA
CTGTCAAGCTAGGACAAAGTCTTCAAAATTGTGGATACAAGATGAATGATGTAGTGTCGATCTGTGCTGA
GAACAATAAAAGATTTTTCATCCCCATTATTTCAGCTTGGTATATTGGTATGGTTG
