>Addgene plasmid #60133 | pNB689 | addgene partial sequence | sequence record 98181 | pHybLex_rev 5'-GAGTCACTTTAAAATTTGTATACAC-3'
AACTTATTTAATAATAAAAATCATAAATCATAAGAAATTCGCTTATTTAGAAGTGGCGCGCCTTATTTGT
ATTAACTAGTTATTACGCTGCAAGGGCGTAATTTTCGTCGTTCGCTGCACTAGTTTTGTACATACTGCCA
CCTCCAGCTTTTTCCATCAACGCCTCTCGAAGTTCTTTTCTTGAAATTTTACCTGTAACATTCCTGGGTA
TTGAATCAACGAATCGAACTCCTCCACGCAAATACTTTGAATGAGAGACCCGTTGGGCAAGAAAATCGTA
AACTTCTTTTGCTGTAAGTTGTGCTCCGGGTTGTTTAACCACGAACCCAGCTGGTAGTTCTCCAGCTTCT
ATATCAGGAATACCAACGACAGCAACATCTCTTATACCTGGATGTTGTAATAAAATCTCTTCTAATTCTA
CAGGTGCTACCTGATAGCCTTTATATTTAATAAGTTCCTTGTAACGGTCCACTATATAGAAATATTCATC
CTCATCATAGTATCCAAAGTCTCCAGAGTGAAGCCAACCGTCGTCATCAATAGCCTCTTTGGTGGCTTGT
GGATTGTTCACGTAACCTTTTGTTACCATAGGACCCCAGATGCATAGTTCTCCAACTTGATTTGGTCCCA
AAGCTTCACCAGTGTTCCTATCTATTATTTTCGCAGCCATATAAGGAGTGACTTTTCCAAGTGATCCTGA
CTTAAATTCATTGTGAAGAGTATGTATATTAGCTGAAGTAGACTCTGTCAAACCATATCCACAACGAATT
CCTGGCAGGTTTAGTCGTTTCACTGCTATCTCAGCAACTTCCTTTGCTAATGGTGCAGCGCCGCAACACA
ATTCCGCCAAAGTCGATAAATCGTATTTGTCAACTAAAGGACTTTTCGACAAGAACAGTATTGTTGATGG
AACGTTGATTACACTTCGAACTTCATAATCTTGAATGGCTTTTAAAAATACTTCTTGATTAAATCGTCTT
A
